Addgene plasmid #53950: C21orf88_pCSdest
Depositing lab: Roger Reeves. Depositing organization: Johns Hopkins University and School of Medicine. Publication: Survey of Human Chromosome 21 Gene Expression Effects on Early Development in Danio rerio. Edie S, Zaghloul NA, Leitch CC, Klinedinst DK, Lebron J, Thole JF, McCallion AS, Katsanis N, Reeves RH. G3 (Bethesda). 2018 Jul 2;8(7):2215-2223. doi: 10.1534/g3.118.200144. PubMed 29760202.
Backbone
  Vector backbone: pCSDest
  Backbone manufacturer: Lawson Lab (Addgene Plasmid 22423)
  Backbone size w/o insert (bp): 4095
  Vector type: Mammalian Expression
Growth in bacteria
  Bacterial resistance: Ampicillin, 100 μg/mL
  Growth temperature: 37°C
  Growth strain: DH10B
  Copy number: High Copy
Gene/Insert
  Gene/Insert name: C21orf88
  Species: H. sapiens (human)
  Insert size (bp): 617
  Entrez Gene: B3GALT5-AS1 (a.k.a. C21orf88)
  Promoter: SP6 and CMV
  Cloning method: Gateway Cloning
  Sequencing primers: 5′ CMV-F; 3′ EBV-Rev
Terms and licenses: Academic/Nonprofit Terms; Industry Terms
How to cite: C21orf88_pCSdest was a gift from Roger Reeves (Addgene plasmid # 53950 ; http://n2t.net/addgene:53950 ; RRID:Addgene_53950)
