[The description below was written by a language model from this plasmid's Addgene catalogue record.]
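Description:
C21orf88_pCSdest is an expression clone in which the human chromosome 21 sequence C21orf88, now catalogued under the gene entry B3GALT5-AS1, has been moved by Gateway recombination into the pCSDest destination vector. The insert is recorded as 617 bp in a backbone of about 4.1 kb. The plasmid is classed as a mammalian expression vector and is maintained in E. coli as a high-copy plasmid under ampicillin selection. No feature table accompanies the record, so the origin of replication, the polyadenylation signal and the attachment sites left by Gateway cloning are not documented here. No epitope tag or reporter fusion is listed.

Two promoters are recorded upstream of the insert, CMV and SP6, and they serve different purposes. The CMV promoter drives strong constitutive transcription by RNA polymerase II after the DNA is introduced into vertebrate cells. The SP6 phage promoter allows the same insert to be transcribed in vitro to produce synthetic RNA. This dual arrangement suits vectors used in embryo work, where in vitro transcribed mRNA is commonly injected into early embryos to force expression of a gene.

The associated publication is a survey of the effects of human chromosome 21 gene expression on early zebrafish development. The clone therefore appears to be one member of a set of chromosome 21 sequences built in the same backbone for overexpression screening. The current gene symbol marks this locus as an antisense transcript, and the record does not state whether the insert encodes a protein product.
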