>Addgene plasmid #53950 | C21orf88_pCSdest | addgene partial sequence | sequence record 95413 | EBV-rev 5'-GTGGTTTGTCCAAACTCATC-3'
TACGACTCACTATAGTTCTAGAGGCTCGAGAGGATCACCACTTTGTACAAGAAAGCTGGGTCTAGATATC
TCGAGTGCGGCCGCGTTAGCCTGGCTGATTCAGGTAGGTCCAATATACTCACATGCACTCTTAAAGATGA
AAGAGGGAGGCAGACAAGCCATAGAGAATGGAAGAGACGGGAGAGAGTCACAGTGCAAGAGGGACTTCCC
GCGGGTGCTGGCTGTCAGGATGAGATGGGCCATGAACCAGGGAGGGCAGGCGGCCTCCAGAAGCTGAGGG
CAGCCCCTGGCCAACAGCCAGCAAGGAAACAAGGACTTCATTCCTACAACCCCACACAGCTGAATTCTGC
CAGCAGCCCCAGTGAGCCTGGACGTGGATCCTCCACCAGAGCTCAGCACTGATGACATCTTGATTTTGGC
CTTGAGAGACGAAGCACAGAAGCCAGCAGAGCCCGTGAGATTTCTGACCTCCCCTATTTAAGTATTGCTC
CAGCATTCCCTGTGTGCCAGGCGGAGGTCTCTGCTGGGGTGCAGTGGTGCACCCTGAAGTCCCGTTCTGG
GGGCCGCCTGTGGCTGTGTGACCCAGGACAGGCCCTCTGACTTCTCTGTGCCGGAGTCGTCTCATCCGTG
AAATGGGAATCGTCAAGGCATCTACTTCACTGGGTCGTCACTGCGGTCGACTGAATTGGTTCCTTTAAAG
CCTGCTTTTTTGTACAAACTTGTGATCCTTGAATTCGAATCGATGGGATCCTGC
